>Addgene plasmid #129000 | pMM0625 | addgene full sequence | sequence record 259416 | Addgene NGS Result
GCGTTATCCCCTGATTCTGTGGATAACCGTGCGGCCGCCCCTGAATTCGCATCTAGAATAAATCGCAGCC
AAGTGAGTGAATAGATGACGCACCACGGTCAGACACGGCCACATCGTATCTCACAGGAGCAAGCGCGATA
GGAGCACTCACACATAGTACGGTGATCCGCTGACTCCTTTGCCCAAATAAGACGTGAGCCCGTCTCAGAT
GCACACACTGGCTTAAGATGACAACGGTGTTGTTATCCGATACAACCGGATATTTTTCTTTTAATGAGTC
TAAACCGTGATAGCTTCAGGTTAATACAATCAAAAAAAGCTCAAATATTCTTTTAATGCCGCGTTCACAG
ATTCCAATTGAATACAACTAGGTAGTTCATTATATGAAGCCTTTGCTACTATTTTTCACTATAGTCTGCC
TTCACCTTAATGCAGACATCCACATATTTTAATCACTTTAAAATAAAAAGGAAGATATATTAGAAGCTAT
GATCCAATCTGTAAGCCAGATTAAAATTCACGAACTCTTCTTTCATTTGAATTGAATGCTTTGAGTTGGG
GTAGATTATCGCAAATTACTCATCACATTTATTGACTACGAACTTGCTGATGTCCTTTTTTTATTTATAT
TTTTCTTCAGTGAAGCGATTTTTTTTTTACACAGACCAAGACGGAAAAAAGTAGCTAAGGAAGAAAACAA
AATCATGAAAAAAATGTGAAGTGATCATGCACATCGCATCAACTTAAACATTGGCTTAGAGATATATAGA
GTTAGAGTTTACGGCAACCTTTAAGCACCAATACCTTTTGGCATAGTCTAAAGACCTGGTTCTTAATTTT
AAACAAATTTAACTAAAGATTTCCCTATCAAAGAAGTAACGAGTTGACAGATTTTCTCAAAATAAATCGA
TACTGCATTTCTAGGCATATCCAGCGAGATCTATGGTGTCCAAAGGAGAGGAGTTAATCAAGGAAAACAT
GAGAATGAAAGTTGTCATGGAGGGCTCCGTTAATGGTCACCAATTCAAGTGTACAGGGGAAGGTGAAGGT
AATCCTTACATGGGTACACAAACTATGAGAATTAAAGTAATTGAAGGCGGACCACTACCATTTGCATTTG
ACATTCTGGCAACGTCATTCATGTACGGATCACGAACTTTCATCAAGTACCCTAAAGGTATACCAGACTT
TTTCAAGCAATCTTTTCCAGAGGGTTTTACATGGGAAAGGGTTACAAGATACGAAGATGGGGGTGTCGTC
ACAGTTATGCAAGATACTTCATTAGAAGATGGCTGCCTTGTCTATCATGTGCAAGTAAGAGGGGTGAATT
TTCCTTCTAACGGACCTGTGATGCAGAAAAAGACCAAAGGTTGGGAACCAAATACTGAAATGATGTACCC
AGCTGATGGAGGTTTGAGAGGCTACACACACATGGCGCTTAAAGTTGATGGTGGAGGTCATTTGTCTTGT
AGTTTTGTTACCACTTATCGTTCTAAAAAGACTGTTGGCAATATCAAAATGCCAGGAATACATGCTGTAG
ACCACAGACTAGAAAGACTCGAAGAGAGCGATAACGAAATGTTCGTTGTACAGAGAGAGCATGCCGTAGC
CAAATTTGCTGGCTTAGGCGGTGGTATGGATGAATTGTATAAGGGATCCTAACTCGAGGCGAATTTCTTA
TGATTTATGATTTTTATTATTAAATAAGTTATAAAAAAAATAAGTGTATACAAATTTTAAAGTGACTCTT
AGGTTTTAAAACGAAAATTCTTATTCTTGAGTAACTCTTTCCTGTAGGTCAGGTTGCTTTCTCAGGTATA
GCATGAGGTCGCTCTTATTGACCACACCTCTACCGGCATGCCGAGCAAATGCCTGCAAATCGCTCCCCAT
TTCGCTGAGCATGAGACGGAAATCTGCTCGTCAGTGGTGCTCACACTGACGAATCATGTACAGATCATAC
CGATGACTGCCTGGCGACTCACAACTAAGCAAGACAGCCGGAACCAGCGCCGGCGAACACCACTGCATAT
ATGGCATATCACAACAGTCCAACTAGTGCACTGCAGTACAGCGGCCGCGATTATCAAAAAGGATCTTCAC
CTAGATCCTTTTAAATTAAAAATGAAGTTTTAAATCAATCTAAAGTATATATGAGTAAACTTGGTCTGAC
AGTTACCAATGCTTAATCAGTGAGGCACCTATCTCAGCGATCTGTCTATTTCGTTCATCCATAGTTGCCT
GACTCCCCGTCGTGTAGATAACTACGATACGGGAGGGCTTACCATCTGGCCCCAGTGCTGCAATGATACC
GCGGGACCCACGCTCACCGGCTCCAGATTTATCAGCAATAAACCAGCCAGCCGGAAGGGCCGAGCGCAGA
AGTGGTCCTGCAACTTTATCCGCCTCCATCCAGTCTATTAATTGTTGCCGGGAAGCTAGAGTAAGTAGTT
CGCCAGTTAATAGTTTGCGCAACGTTGTTGCCATTGCTACAGGCATCGTGGTGTCACGCTCGTCGTTTGG
TATGGCTTCATTCAGCTCCGGTTCCCAACGATCAAGGCGAGTTACATGATCCCCCATGTTGTGCAAAAAA
GCGGTTAGCTCCTTCGGTCCTCCGATCGTTGTCAGAAGTAAGTTGGCCGCAGTGTTATCACTCATGGTTA
TGGCAGCACTGCATAATTCTCTTACTGTCATGCCATCCGTAAGATGCTTTTCTGTGACTGGTGAGTACTC
AACCAAGTCATTCTGAGAATAGTGTATGCGGCGACCGAGTTGCTCTTGCCCGGCGTCAATACGGGATAAT
ACCGCGCCACATAGCAGAACTTTAAAAGTGCTCATCATTGGAAAACGTTCTTCGGGGCGAAAACTCTCAA
GGATCTTACCGCTGTTGAGATCCAGTTCGATGTAACCCACTCGTGCACCCAACTGATCTTCAGCATCTTT
TACTTTCACCAGCGTTTCTGGGTGAGCAAAAACAGGAAGGCAAAATGCCGCAAAAAAGGGAATAAGGGCG
ACACGGAAATGTTGAATACTCATACTCTTCCTTTTTCAATATTATTGAAGCATTTATCAGGGTTATTGTC
TCATGAGCGGATACATATTTGAATGTATTTAGAAAAATAAACAAATAGGGGTTCCGCGCACATTTCCCCG
AAAAGTGCCACCTGTCATGACCAAAATCCCTTAACGTGAGTTTTCGTTCCACTGAGCGTCAGACCCCGTA
GAAAAGATCAAAGGATCTTCTTGAGATCCTTTTTTTCTGCGCGTAATCTGCTGCTTGCAAACAAAAAAAC
CACCGCTACCAGCGGTGGTTTGTTTGCCGGATCAAGAGCTACCAACTCTTTTTCCGAAGGTAACTGGCTT
CAGCAGAGCGCAGATACCAAATACTGTTCTTCTAGTGTAGCCGTAGTTAGGCCACCACTTCAAGAACTCT
GTAGCACCGCCTACATACCTCGCTCTGCTAATCCTGTTACCAGTGGCTGCTGCCAGTGGCGATAAGTCGT
GTCTTACCGGGTTGGACTCAAGACGATAGTTACCGGATAAGGCGCAGCGGTCGGGCTGAACGGGGGGTTC
GTGCACACAGCCCAGCTTGGAGCGAACGACCTACACCGAACTGAGATACCTACAGCGTGAGCTATGAGAA
AGCGCCACGCTTCCCGAAGGGAGAAAGGCGGACAGGTATCCGGTAAGCGGCAGGGTCGGAACAGGAGAGC
GCACGAGGGAGCTTCCAGGGGGAAACGCCTGGTATCTTTATAGTCCTGTCGGGTTTCGCCACCTCTGACT
TGAGCGTCGATTTTTGTGATGCTCGTCAGGGGGGCGGAGCCTATGGAAAAACGCCAGCAACGCGGCCTTT
TTACGGTTCCTGGCCTTTTGCTGGCCTTTTGCTCACATGTTCTTTCCT
Features (pLannotate 1.2.2; 6 found; start..end, strand, type, name):
      4..30      +  rep_origin     RSF ori (fragment): Plasmids containing the RSF 1030 origin of replication can be propagated in E. coli cells that contain additional plasmids with compatible origins.
    943..1653    +  CDS            mRuby2: mRuby2 is a basic (constitutively fluorescent) red fluorescent protein published in 2012, derived from Entacmaea quadricolor. It has moderate acid sensitivity.
   1669..1856    +  terminator     ADH1 terminator: S. cerevisiae ADH1; transcription terminator for the S. cerevisiae alcohol dehydrogenase 1 (ADH1) gene
   2173..3033    -  CDS            AmpR: β-lactamase; bla; confers resistance to ampicillin, carbenicillin, and related antibiotics
   3034..3138    -  promoter       AmpR promoter: bla
   3241..3829    +  rep_origin     ori: high-copy-number ColE1/pMB1/pBR322/pUC origin of replication
