[The description below was written by a language model from this plasmid's Addgene catalogue record and pLannotate feature annotations shown in this document.]
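Description:
pMM0625 is a 3.9 kb cassette plasmid from a yeast optogenetic toolkit for controlling gene expression in Saccharomyces cerevisiae. It is catalogued as a yeast expression vector, with no named backbone. The insert field describes the whole plasmid as a modular assembly: ConL2-pREV1-mRUBY2-tADH1-ConRE joined to an AmpR-ColE1 bacterial part. Propagation in E. coli relies on the high-copy ColE1/pUC-type origin and on the β-lactamase gene with its native promoter, which gives ampicillin selection. The feature table shows no yeast origin, centromere, auxotrophic marker or integration homology. As recorded, the plasmid therefore appears to be an intermediate rather than a vector maintained in yeast on its own. A 27-nt match annotated as an RSF origin fragment is too short to be a functional origin and is probably a spurious hit.

The payload is a single transcription unit. The coding sequence for mRuby2, a constitutively fluorescent red protein derived from Entacmaea quadricolor, is followed by the S. cerevisiae ADH1 terminator. According to the catalogue entry it is driven by the REV1 promoter, generally regarded as a weak constitutive yeast promoter. This promoter is not annotated in the feature table but would fit in the unannotated region upstream of the mRuby2 reading frame. The ConL2 and ConRE connector sequences flanking the unit are also unannotated. In hierarchical yeast toolkit cloning, such left and right connectors set the position and order of a cassette when several transcription units are combined into a multigene plasmid, and ConRE marks the terminal position. The plasmid thus most plausibly serves as a building block contributing low-level red fluorescent reporter expression to larger assembled constructs, although the record does not spell out its specific downstream use.
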