Addgene plasmid #129000: pMM0625
Purpose: pREV1-mRUBY2 cassette plasmid flanked by ConL2 and ConRE
Depositing lab: Megan McClean. Depositing organization: University of Wisconsin, Madison. Publication: A yeast optogenetic toolkit (yOTK) for gene expression control in Saccharomyces cerevisiae. An-Adirekkun JM, Stewart CJ, Geller SH, Patel MT, Melendez J, Oakes BL, Noyes MB, McClean MN. Biotechnol Bioeng. 2019 Dec 2. doi: 10.1002/bit.27234. PubMed 31788779.
Backbone
  Vector backbone: NA
  Vector type: Yeast Expression
Growth in bacteria
  Bacterial resistance: Ampicillin, 100 μg/mL
  Growth temperature: 37°C
  Growth strain: DH5alpha
  Copy number: High Copy
Gene/Insert
  Gene/Insert name: ConL2-pREV1-mRUBY2-tADH1-ConRE AmpR-ColE1
  Species: S. cerevisiae (budding yeast)
  Cloning method: Restriction Enzyme; 5′ cloning site unknown (unknown if destroyed); 3′ cloning site unknown (unknown if destroyed)
Terms and licenses: Academic/Nonprofit Terms; Industry Terms: Not Available to Industry
How to cite: pMM0625 was a gift from Megan McClean (Addgene plasmid # 129000 ; http://n2t.net/addgene:129000 ; RRID:Addgene_129000)
